Addgene plasmid #120754: GGE139
Purpose: Part of GoldenGate Yarrowia lipolytica toolkit for assembling an expression plasmid for Y. lipolytic yeast. Inducible promoter for gene expression in position 2 (P2_EYK300-4AB)
Depositing lab: Tristan Rossignol. Depositing organization: INRAE Jouy-en-Josas. Publication: A modular Golden Gate toolkit for Yarrowia lipolytica synthetic biology. Larroude M, Park YK, Soudier P, Kubiak M, Nicaud JM, Rossignol T. Microb Biotechnol. 2019 May 31. doi: 10.1111/1751-7915.13427. PubMed 31148366.
Backbone
  Vector backbone: pCR4Blunt-TOPO
  Vector type: Cloning/assembly plasmid
Growth in bacteria
  Bacterial resistance: Kanamycin, 50 μg/mL
  Growth temperature: 37°C
  Growth strain: DH5alpha
  Copy number: High Copy
Gene/Insert
  Gene/Insert name: P2_EYK300-4AB
  Species: Synthetic
  Insert size (bp): 461
  Cloning method: TOPO Cloning
Terms and licenses: Academic/Nonprofit Terms; Industry Terms: Not Available to Industry
How to cite: GGE139 was a gift from Tristan Rossignol (Addgene plasmid # 120754 ; http://n2t.net/addgene:120754 ; RRID:Addgene_120754)
