[The description below was written by a language model from this plasmid's Addgene catalogue record and pLannotate feature annotations shown in this document.]
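Description:
GGE139 is a part-donor plasmid from a modular Golden Gate toolkit for building expression plasmids for the yeast Yarrowia lipolytica. It is a bacterial cloning/assembly vector rather than a yeast vector in its own right. The catalogue lists pCR4Blunt-TOPO as the backbone, and the insert was introduced by TOPO cloning. The plasmid is propagated at high copy in E. coli from a ColE1/pUC-type origin and selected with kanamycin through the Tn5-derived NeoR/KanR gene. The annotated 3,991-nt sequence also carries a BleoR (Sh ble) cassette downstream of an AmpR promoter fragment. This combination is not the marker set usually associated with the named backbone, so the backbone designation should be treated with some caution. No yeast origin, centromere or auxotrophic marker is annotated.

The payload is a 461-bp synthetic fragment, P2_EYK300-4AB, described as an inducible promoter formatted for position 2 of the assembly scheme, meaning it drives the gene in the second transcription unit of a multi-gene construct. The record names neither the inducer nor the Golden Gate enzyme or overhangs. The automated annotation did not recognise the promoter itself. It presumably lies in the unannotated stretch between the SP6 promoter and the T7 promoter, which spans the origin of the circular map. That region sits at the cloning site within the lac promoter/operator–lacZα–ccdB cassette. Here lacZα and ccdB appear only as fragments, consistent with insertional disruption of the toxin fusion, which is what allows positive selection of recombinants. The construct is used as a source of this promoter module, released and combined with gene, terminator, marker and backbone parts to assemble a Y. lipolytica expression plasmid.
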