Features (pLannotate 1.2.2; 14 found; start..end, strand, type, name):
    417..435     -  promoter       T7 promoter: promoter for bacteriophage T7 RNA polymerase
    438..585     +  CDS            lacZα (fragment): LacZα fragment of β-galactosidase; lacZ fragment
    595..898     +  CDS            ccdB (fragment): CcdB, a bacterial toxin that poisons DNA gyrase; ccdB; Plasmids containing the ccdB gene cannot be propagated in standard E. coli strains.
    946..1215    +  CDS            tnpA (fragment): TN5P_ECOLX - Also known as tnp. Experimental evidence at protein level: Swiss-Prot protein existence level 1. Mediates transposition of transposon Tn5 by a 'cut and paste' mechanism. First, the monomeric transposase binds the 19 bp inverted DNA repeats flanking the transposon. Then, dimerization of the DNA- bound transposase creates a synaptic DNA complex. After nicking of the first DNA strand, excision of the transposon proceeds through a series of intermediates. The transposase then mediates the insertion of the transposon at a new site by strand transfer. The activity of the wild- type tran
   1247..2041    +  CDS            NeoR/KanR: aminoglycoside phosphotransferase from Tn5; aph(3')-II (or nptII); confers resistance to neomycin, kanamycin, and G418 (Geneticin®)
   2062..2112    -  misc_feature   bom (fragment): basis of mobility region from pBR322
   2139..2227    +  promoter       AmpR promoter (fragment): bla
   2247..2621    +  CDS            BleoR: antibiotic-binding protein; Sh ble from Streptoalloteichus hindustanus; confers resistance to bleomycin, phleomycin, and Zeocin™
   2759..3347    +  rep_origin     ori: high-copy-number ColE1/pMB1/pBR322/pUC origin of replication
   3530..3622    +  CDS            lacI (fragment): lac repressor; lacI; The lac repressor binds to the lac operator to inhibit transcription in E. coli. This inhibition can be relieved by adding lactose or isopropyl-β-D-thiogalactopyranoside (IPTG).
   3635..3656    +  protein_bind   CAP binding site: CAP binding activates transcription in the presence of cAMP. E. coli catabolite activator protein
   3671..3701    +  promoter       lac promoter: promoter for the E. coli lac operon
   3709..3725    +  protein_bind   lac operator: The lac repressor binds to the lac operator to inhibit transcription in E. coli. This inhibition can be relieved by adding lactose or isopropyl-β-D-thiogalactopyranoside (IPTG). lac repressor encoded by lacI
   3767..3785    +  promoter       SP6 promoter: promoter for bacteriophage SP6 RNA polymerase
>Addgene plasmid #120754 | GGE139 | addgene full sequence | sequence record 316750 | Addgene NGS Result
GTTTTCAGCTTTGCAAAAGTTTGGGACCGCGGTACGTGGTGGCCTTGCCTCGAAATAATAGTCTTTGTCC
GCACTAGTCAGGTCATCGGATTATGCAAGGCTGTGGAGCTTAATGCGGCGGCTTTCCCTTTTGGGATTCC
GCTTCCCGCTGTGGAGCTTAATGCGGCGGCTTTCCCTTTTGGGATTCCGCTTCCCGCTGTGGAGCTTAAT
GCGGCGGCTTTCCCTTTTGGGATTCCGCTTCCCGCTGTGGAGCTTAATGCGGCGGCTTTCCCTTTTGGGA
TTCCGCTTCCCCAGATTGAAACGTACAGTATAGAGAAAAGTAGATGCATCGATAAGCAGAGACCCCAAGG
GCGAATTCTGCAGATATCCATCACACTGGCGGCCGCTCGAGCATGCATCTAGAGGGCCCAATTCGCCCTA
TAGTGAGTCGTATTACAATTCACTGGCCGTCGTTTTACAACGTCGTGACTGGGAAAACCCTGGCGTTACC
CAACTTAATCGCCTTGCAGCACATCCCCCTTTCGCCAGCTGGCGTAATAGCGAAGAGGCCCGCACCGATC
GCCCTTCCCAACAGTTGCGCAGCCTATACGTACGGCAGTTTAAGGTTTACACCTATAAAAGAGAGAGCCG
TTATCGTCTGTTTGTGGATGTACAGAGTGATATTATTGACACGCCGGGGCGACGGATGGTGATCCCCCTG
GCCAGTGCACGTCTGCTGTCAGATAAAGTCTCCCGTGAACTTTACCCGGTGGTGCATATCGGGGATGAAA
GCTGGCGCATGATGACCACCGATATGGCCAGTGTGCCGGTCTCCGTTATCGGGGAAGAAGTGGCTGATCT
CAGCCACCGCGAAAATGACATCAAAAACGCCATTAACCTGATGTTCTGGGGAATATAAATGTCAGGCATG
AGATTATCAAAAAGGATCTTCACCTAGATCCTTTTCACGTAGAAAGCCAGTCCGCAGAAACGGTGCTGAC
CCCGGATGAATGTCAGCTACTGGGCTATCTGGACAAGGGAAAACGCAAGCGCAAAGAGAAAGCAGGTAGC
TTGCAGTGGGCTTACATGGCGATAGCTAGACTGGGCGGTTTTATGGACAGCAAGCGAACCGGAATTGCCA
GCTGGGGCGCCCTCTGGTAAGGTTGGGAAGCCCTGCAAAGTAAACTGGATGGCTTTCTTGCCGCCAAGGA
TCTGATGGCGCAGGGGATCAAGCTCTGATCAAGAGACAGGATGAGGATCGTTTCGCATGATTGAACAAGA
TGGATTGCACGCAGGTTCTCCGGCCGCTTGGGTGGAGAGGCTATTCGGCTATGACTGGGCACAACAGACA
ATCGGCTGCTCTGATGCCGCCGTGTTCCGGCTGTCAGCGCAGGGGCGCCCGGTTCTTTTTGTCAAGACCG
ACCTGTCCGGTGCCCTGAATGAACTGCAAGACGAGGCAGCGCGGCTATCGTGGCTGGCCACGACGGGCGT
TCCTTGCGCAGCTGTGCTCGACGTTGTCACTGAAGCGGGAAGGGACTGGCTGCTATTGGGCGAAGTGCCG
GGGCAGGATCTCCTGTCATCTCACCTTGCTCCTGCCGAGAAAGTATCCATCATGGCTGATGCAATGCGGC
GGCTGCATACGCTTGATCCGGCTACCTGCCCATTCGACCACCAAGCGAAACATCGCATCGAGCGAGCACG
TACTCGGATGGAAGCCGGTCTTGTCGATCAGGATGATCTGGACGAAGAGCATCAGGGGCTCGCGCCAGCC
GAACTGTTCGCCAGGCTCAAGGCGAGCATGCCCGACGGCGAGGATCTCGTCGTGACCCATGGCGATGCCT
GCTTGCCGAATATCATGGTGGAAAATGGCCGCTTTTCTGGATTCATCGACTGTGGCCGGCTGGGTGTGGC
GGACCGCTATCAGGACATAGCGTTGGCTACCCGTGATATTGCTGAAGAGCTTGGCGGCGAATGGGCTGAC
CGCTTCCTCGTGCTTTACGGTATCGCCGCTCCCGATTCGCAGCGCATCGCCTTCTATCGCCTTCTTGACG
AGTTCTTCTGAATTATTAACGCTTACAATTTCCTGATGCGGTATTTTCTCCTTACGCATCTGTGCGGTAT
TTCACACCGCATCAGGTGGCACTTTTCGGGGAAATGTGCGCGGAACCCCTATTTGTTTATTTTTCTAAAT
ACATTCAAATATGTATCCGCTCATGAGACAATAACCCTGATAAATGCTTCAATAATAGCACGTGAGGAGG
GCCACCATGGCCAAGTTGACCAGTGCCGTTCCGGTGCTCACCGCGCGCGACGTCGCCGGAGCGGTCGAGT
TCTGGACCGACCGGCTCGGGTTCTCCCGGGACTTCGTGGAGGACGACTTCGCCGGTGTGGTCCGGGACGA
CGTGACCCTGTTCATCAGCGCGGTCCAGGACCAGGTGGTGCCGGACAACACCCTGGCCTGGGTGTGGGTG
CGCGGCCTGGACGAGCTGTACGCCGAGTGGTCGGAGGTCGTGTCCACGAACTTCCGGGACGCCTCCGGGC
CGGCCATGACCGAGATCGGCGAGCAGCCGTGGGGGCGGGAGTTCGCCCTGCGCGACCCGGCCGGCAACTG
CGTGCACTTCGTGGCCGAGGAGCAGGACTGACACGTGCTAAAACTTCATTTTTAATTTAAAAGGATCTAG
GTGAAGATCCTTTTTGATAATCTCATGACCAAAATCCCTTAACGTGAGTTTTCGTTCCACTGAGCGTCAG
ACCCCGTAGAAAAGATCAAAGGATCTTCTTGAGATCCTTTTTTTCTGCGCGTAATCTGCTGCTTGCAAAC
AAAAAAACCACCGCTACCAGCGGTGGTTTGTTTGCCGGATCAAGAGCTACCAACTCTTTTTCCGAAGGTA
ACTGGCTTCAGCAGAGCGCAGATACCAAATACTGTTCTTCTAGTGTAGCCGTAGTTAGGCCACCACTTCA
AGAACTCTGTAGCACCGCCTACATACCTCGCTCTGCTAATCCTGTTACCAGTGGCTGCTGCCAGTGGCGA
TAAGTCGTGTCTTACCGGGTTGGACTCAAGACGATAGTTACCGGATAAGGCGCAGCGGTCGGGCTGAACG
GGGGGTTCGTGCACACAGCCCAGCTTGGAGCGAACGACCTACACCGAACTGAGATACCTACAGCGTGAGC
TATGAGAAAGCGCCACGCTTCCCGAAGGGAGAAAGGCGGACAGGTATCCGGTAAGCGGCAGGGTCGGAAC
AGGAGAGCGCACGAGGGAGCTTCCAGGGGGAAACGCCTGGTATCTTTATAGTCCTGTCGGGTTTCGCCAC
CTCTGACTTGAGCGTCGATTTTTGTGATGCTCGTCAGGGGGGCGGAGCCTATGGAAAAACGCCAGCAACG
CGGCCTTTTTACGGTTCCTGGCCTTTTGCTGGCCTTTTGCTCACATGTTCTTTCCTGCGTTATCCCCTGA
TTCTGTGGATAACCGTATTACCGCCTTTGAGTGAGCTGATACCGCTCGCCGCAGCCGAACGACCGAGCGC
AGCGAGTCAGTGAGCGAGGAAGCGGAAGAGCGCCCAATACGCAAACCGCCTCTCCCCGCGCGTTGGCCGA
TTCATTAATGCAGCTGGCACGACAGGTTTCCCGACTGGAAAGCGGGCAGTGAGCGCAACGCAATTAATGT
GAGTTAGCTCACTCATTAGGCACCCCAGGCTTTACACTTTATGCTTCCGGCTCGTATGTTGTGTGGAATT
GTGAGCGGATAACAATTTCACACAGGAAACAGCTATGACCATGATTACGCCAAGCTATTTAGGTGACACT
ATAGAATACTCAAGCTATGCATCAAGCTTGGTACCGAGCTCGGATCCACTAGTAACGGCCGCCAGTGTGC
TGGAATTCGCCCTTCCGGTCTCTTTGTGGATCCAGTAGATGTGTAAGTGTGTAGAAGTGTCGTGTGGGCC
AATTGTGGGGAAAGGAGCTTCTTATAGAAGCTGATCTGCCCCTCTTTCTGATCCACGTTGACCCCCACGC
T
